Addgene plasmid #121949: BPK2014-AaCas12b
Purpose: E. coli expression, protein purification
Depositing lab: Wei Li. Depositing organization: Institute of Zoology, Chinese Academy of Sciences. Publication: Repurposing CRISPR-Cas12b for mammalian genome engineering. Teng F, Cui T, Feng G, Guo L, Xu K, Gao Q, Li T, Li J, Zhou Q, Li W. Cell Discov. 2018 Nov 27;4:63. doi: 10.1038/s41421-018-0069-3. eCollection 2018. PubMed 30510770.
Backbone
  Vector backbone: BPK2014-ccdB
  Vector type: Bacterial Expression
Growth in bacteria
  Bacterial resistance: Chloramphenicol, 25 μg/mL
  Growth temperature: 37°C
  Growth strain: DH5alpha
  Copy number: Low Copy
Gene/Insert
  Gene/Insert name: AaCas12b (alt name: AaC2c1)
  Species: Synthetic
  Tag / fusion protein: 10xHis tag (C terminal on insert)
  Cloning method: Restriction Enzyme; 5′ cloning site Unknown (unknown if destroyed)
Terms and licenses: Academic/Nonprofit Terms; Industry Terms: Not Available to Industry
How to cite: BPK2014-AaCas12b was a gift from Wei Li (Addgene plasmid # 121949 ; http://n2t.net/addgene:121949 ; RRID:Addgene_121949)
