[The description below was written by a language model from this plasmid's Addgene catalogue record and pLannotate feature annotations shown in this document.]
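Description:
BPK2014-AaCas12b is a bacterial expression plasmid for producing and purifying the CRISPR effector AaCas12b (also known as AaC2c1) in E. coli. It was built on the BPK2014-ccdB backbone by restriction cloning, although the cloning sites used are not recorded. The 7,180-nt plasmid replicates from a p15A origin, consistent with its low-copy listing, and p15A is compatible with ColE1-type plasmids in the same cell. Selection is by chloramphenicol, conferred by a cat gene under its own promoter. Short annotated fragments of a tetracycline resistance gene, IS1 and an RSF origin appear to be non-functional remnants of a pACYC-type lineage.

The expression cassette has a pET-like design. A T7 promoter spanning the sequence origin is followed by a lac operator and the efficient bacteriophage T7 gene 10 ribosome binding site, which drive a roughly 3.4-kb cas12b open reading frame. The catalogue lists the insert as synthetic. The annotation tool matches it to the Cas12b/C2c1 protein of an Alicyclobacillus species. According to the catalogue the protein carries a C-terminal 10xHis tag for metal-affinity purification, though the tag is not separately annotated in the feature table. A lacI gene with its own promoter supplies the repressor, so transcription stays off until IPTG is added in a host that provides T7 RNA polymerase. Downstream of the coding sequence lie a second T7 promoter and then a T7 terminator. The record does not state what, if anything, that second promoter transcribes.

The stated purpose is recombinant protein expression and purification, and the associated work concerns repurposing Cas12b for mammalian genome engineering.
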