Features (pLannotate 1.2.2; 16 found; start..end, strand, type, name):
     12..36      +  protein_bind   lac operator: The lac repressor binds to the lac operator to inhibit transcription in E. coli. This inhibition can be relieved by adding lactose or isopropyl-β-D-thiogalactopyranoside (IPTG). lac repressor encoded by lacI
     51..73      +  RBS            RBS: efficient ribosome binding site from bacteriophage T7 gene 10 (Olins and Rangwala, 1989)
    110..3496    +  CDS            cas12b: CS12B_ALIAG - Also known as c2c1 From Alicyclobacillus acidoterrestris (strain ATCC 49025 / DSM 3922 / CIP 106132 / NCIMB 13137 / GD3B).
   3601..3619    +  promoter       T7 promoter: promoter for bacteriophage T7 RNA polymerase
   3641..3688    +  terminator     T7 terminator: transcription terminator for bacteriophage T7 RNA polymerase
   3912..4568    -  CDS            cat: CAT_ECOLX - Experimental evidence at protein level: Swiss-Prot protein existence level 1. This enzyme is an effector of chloramphenicol resistance in bacteria. From Escherichia coli. This protein is used as a marker in many commonly used cloning vectors, such as pACYC184.
   4569..4671    -  promoter       cat promoter: promoter of the E. coli cat gene encoding chloramphenicol acetyltransferase
   4792..4935    +  mobile_element IS1 (fragment): prokaryotic transposable element IS1
   5054..5109    -  rep_origin     RSF ori (fragment): Plasmids containing the RSF 1030 origin of replication can be propagated in E. coli cells that contain additional plasmids with compatible origins.
   5197..5742    -  rep_origin     p15A ori: Plasmids containing the medium-copy-number p15A origin of replication can be propagated in E. coli cells that contain a second plasmid with the ColE1 origin.
   5854..5918    -  CDS            TcR (fragment): tetracycline efflux protein; tet; confers resistance to tetracycline
   5933..5954    -  protein_bind   CAP binding site: CAP binding activates transcription in the presence of cAMP. E. coli catabolite activator protein
   5967..7049    -  CDS            lacI: lac repressor; lacI; The lac repressor binds to the lac operator to inhibit transcription in E. coli. This inhibition can be relieved by adding lactose or isopropyl-β-D-thiogalactopyranoside (IPTG).
   7050..7127    -  promoter       lacI promoter: lacI
   7135..7170    -  CDS            TcR (fragment): tetracycline efflux protein; tet; confers resistance to tetracycline
   7173..11      +  promoter       T7 promoter (across the origin): promoter for bacteriophage T7 RNA polymerase
>Addgene plasmid #121949 | BPK2014-AaCas12b | addgene full sequence | sequence record 235355 | Addgene NGS Result
CTCACTATAGGGGAATTGTGAGCGGATAACAATTCCCCTGTAGAAATAATTTTGTTTAACTTTAATAAGG
AGATATCATATGCCCAAGAAGAAGAGGAAGGTTCCCGGGATGGCCGTGAAGAGCATGAAGGTGAAGCTGC
GCCTGGACAACATGCCCGAGATCCGCGCCGGCCTGTGGAAGCTGCACACCGAGGTGAACGCCGGCGTGCG
CTACTACACCGAGTGGCTGAGCCTGCTGCGCCAGGAGAACCTGTACCGCCGCAGCCCCAACGGCGACGGC
GAGCAGGAGTGCTACAAGACCGCCGAGGAGTGCAAGGCCGAGCTGCTGGAGCGCCTGCGCGCCCGCCAGG
TGGAGAACGGCCACTGCGGCCCCGCCGGCAGCGACGACGAGCTGCTGCAGCTGGCCCGCCAGCTGTACGA
GCTGCTGGTGCCCCAGGCCATCGGCGCCAAGGGCGACGCCCAGCAGATCGCCCGCAAGTTCCTGAGCCCC
CTGGCCGACAAGGACGCCGTGGGCGGCCTGGGCATCGCCAAGGCCGGCAACAAGCCCCGCTGGGTGCGCA
TGCGCGAGGCCGGCGAGCCCGGCTGGGAGGAGGAGAAGGCCAAGGCCGAGGCCCGCAAGAGCACCGACCG
CACCGCCGACGTGCTGCGCGCCCTGGCCGACTTCGGCCTGAAGCCCCTGATGCGCGTGTACACCGACAGC
GACATGAGCAGCGTGCAGTGGAAGCCCCTGCGCAAGGGCCAGGCCGTGCGCACCTGGGACCGCGACATGT
TCCAGCAGGCCATCGAGCGCATGATGAGCTGGGAGAGCTGGAACCAGCGCGTGGGCGAGGCCTACGCCAA
GCTGGTGGAGCAGAAGAGCCGCTTCGAGCAGAAGAACTTCGTGGGCCAGGAGCACCTGGTGCAGCTGGTG
AACCAGCTGCAGCAGGACATGAAGGAGGCCAGCCACGGCCTGGAGAGCAAGGAGCAGACCGCCCACTACC
TGACCGGCCGCGCCCTGCGCGGCAGCGACAAGGTGTTCGAGAAGTGGGAGAAGCTGGACCCCGACGCCCC
CTTCGACCTGTACGACACCGAGATCAAGAACGTGCAGCGCCGCAACACCCGCCGCTTCGGCAGCCACGAC
CTGTTCGCCAAGCTGGCCGAGCCCAAGTACCAGGCCCTGTGGCGCGAGGACGCCAGCTTCCTGACCCGCT
ACGCCGTGTACAACAGCATCGTGCGCAAGCTGAACCACGCCAAGATGTTCGCCACCTTCACCCTGCCCGA
CGCCACCGCCCACCCCATCTGGACCCGCTTCGACAAGCTGGGCGGCAACCTGCACCAGTACACCTTCCTG
TTCAACGAGTTCGGCGAGGGCCGCCACGCCATCCGCTTCCAGAAGCTGCTGACCGTGGAGGACGGCGTGG
CCAAGGAGGTGGACGACGTGACCGTGCCCATCAGCATGAGCGCCCAGCTGGACGACCTGCTGCCCCGCGA
CCCCCACGAGCTGGTGGCCCTGTACTTCCAGGACTACGGCGCCGAGCAGCACCTGGCCGGCGAGTTCGGC
GGCGCCAAGATCCAGTACCGCCGCGACCAGCTGAACCACCTGCACGCCCGCCGCGGCGCCCGCGACGTGT
ACCTGAACCTGAGCGTGCGCGTGCAGAGCCAGAGCGAGGCCCGCGGCGAGCGCCGCCCCCCCTACGCCGC
CGTGTTCCGCCTGGTGGGCGACAACCACCGCGCCTTCGTGCACTTCGACAAGCTGAGCGACTACCTGGCC
GAGCACCCCGACGACGGCAAGCTGGGCAGCGAGGGCCTGCTGAGCGGCCTGCGCGTGATGAGCGTGGACC
TGGGCCTGCGCACCAGCGCCAGCATCAGCGTGTTCCGCGTGGCCCGCAAGGACGAGCTGAAGCCCAACAG
CGAGGGCCGCGTGCCCTTCTGCTTCCCCATCGAGGGCAACGAGAACCTGGTGGCCGTGCACGAGCGCAGC
CAGCTGCTGAAGCTGCCCGGCGAGACCGAGAGCAAGGACCTGCGCGCCATCCGCGAGGAGCGCCAGCGCA
CCCTGCGCCAGCTGCGCACCCAGCTGGCCTACCTGCGCCTGCTGGTGCGCTGCGGCAGCGAGGACGTGGG
CCGCCGCGAGCGCAGCTGGGCCAAGCTGATCGAGCAGCCCATGGACGCCAACCAGATGACCCCCGACTGG
CGCGAGGCCTTCGAGGACGAGCTGCAGAAGCTGAAGAGCCTGTACGGCATCTGCGGCGACCGCGAGTGGA
CCGAGGCCGTGTACGAGAGCGTGCGCCGCGTGTGGCGCCACATGGGCAAGCAGGTGCGCGACTGGCGCAA
GGACGTGCGCAGCGGCGAGCGCCCCAAGATCCGCGGCTACCAGAAGGACGTGGTGGGCGGCAACAGCATC
GAGCAGATCGAGTACCTGGAGCGCCAGTACAAGTTCCTGAAGAGCTGGAGCTTCTTCGGCAAGGTGAGCG
GCCAGGTGATCCGCGCCGAGAAGGGCAGCCGCTTCGCCATCACCCTGCGCGAGCACATCGACCACGCCAA
GGAGGACCGCCTGAAGAAGCTGGCCGACCGCATCATCATGGAGGCCCTGGGCTACGTGTACGCCCTGGAC
GACGAGCGCGGCAAGGGCAAGTGGGTGGCCAAGTACCCCCCCTGCCAGCTGATCCTGCTGGAGGAGCTGA
GCGAGTACCAGTTCAACAACGACCGCCCCCCCAGCGAGAACAACCAGCTGATGCAGTGGAGCCACCGCGG
CGTGTTCCAGGAGCTGCTGAACCAGGCCCAGGTGCACGACCTGCTGGTGGGCACCATGTACGCCGCCTTC
AGCAGCCGCTTCGACGCCCGCACCGGCGCCCCCGGCATCCGCTGCCGCCGCGTGCCCGCCCGCTGCGCCC
GCGAGCAGAACCCCGAGCCCTTCCCCTGGTGGCTGAACAAGTTCGTGGCCGAGCACAAGCTGGACGGCTG
CCCCCTGCGCGCCGACGACCTGATCCCCACCGGCGAGGGCGAGTTCTTCGTGAGCCCCTTCAGCGCCGAG
GAGGGCGACTTCCACCAGATCCACGCCGACCTGAACGCCGCCCAGAACCTGCAGCGCCGCCTGTGGAGCG
ACTTCGACATCAGCCAGATCCGCCTGCGCTGCGACTGGGGCGAGGTGGACGGCGAGCCCGTGCTGATCCC
CCGCACCACCGGCAAGCGCACCGCCGACAGCTACGGCAACAAGGTGTTCTACACCAAGACCGGCGTGACC
TACTACGAGCGCGAGCGCGGCAAGAAGCGCCGCAAGGTGTTCGCCCAGGAGGAGCTGAGCGAGGAGGAGG
CCGAGCTGCTGGTGGAGGCCGACGAGGCCCGCGAGAAGAGCGTGGTGCTGATGCGCGACCCCAGCGGCAT
CATCAACCGCGGCGACTGGACCCGCCAGAAGGAGTTCTGGAGCATGGTGAACCAGCGCATCGAGGGCTAC
CTGGTGAAGCAGATCCGCAGCCGCGTGCGCCTGCAGGAGAGCGCCTGCGAGAACACCGGCGACATCGCTA
GTCATCACCATCACCACCATCATCACCATCACTAGGCGGCCGCATAATGCTTAAGTCGAACAGAAAGTAA
TCGTATTGTACACGGCCGCATAATCGAAATTAATACGACTCACTATAGGGAATTCGGTACCTGAGAATAA
CTAGCATAACCCCTTGGGGCCTCTAAACGGGTCTTGAGGGGTTTTTTGCTGAAACCTCAGGCATTTGAGA
AGCACACGGTCACACTGCTTCCGGTAGTCAATAAACCGGTAAACCAGCAATAGACATAAGCGGCTATTTA
ACGACCCTGCCCTGAACCGACGACCGGGTCGAATTTGCTTTCGAATTTCTGCCATTCATCCGCTTATTAT
CACTTATTCAGGCGTAGCAACCAGGCGTTTAAGGGCACCAATAACTGCCTTAAAAAAATTACGCCCCGCC
CTGCCACTCATCGCAGTACTGTTGTAATTCATTAAGCATTCTGCCGACATGGAAGCCATCACAAACGGCA
TGATGAACCTGAATCGCCAGCGGCATCAGCACCTTGTCGCCTTGCGTATAATATTTGCCCATAGTGAAAA
CGGGGGCGAAGAAGTTGTCCATATTGGCCACGTTTAAATCAAAACTGGTGAAACTCACCCAGGGATTGGC
TGAGACGAAAAACATATTCTCAATAAACCCTTTAGGGAAATAGGCCAGGTTTTCACCGTAACACGCCACA
TCTTGCGAATATATGTGTAGAAACTGCCGGAAATCGTCGTGGTATTCACTCCAGAGCGATGAAAACGTTT
CAGTTTGCTCATGGAAAACGGTGTAACAAGGGTGAACACTATCCCATATCACCAGCTCACCGTCTTTCAT
TGCCATACGGAACTCCGGATGAGCATTCATCAGGCGGGCAAGAATGTGAATAAAGGCCGGATAAAACTTG
TGCTTATTTTTCTTTACGGTCTTTAAAAAGGCCGTAATATCCAGCTGAACGGTCTGGTTATAGGTACATT
GAGCAACTGACTGAAATGCCTCAAAATGTTCTTTACGATGCCATTGGGATATATCAACGGTGGTATATCC
AGTGATTTTTTTCTCCATTTTAGCTTCCTTAGCTCCTGAAAATCTCGATAACTCAAAAAATACGCCCGGT
AGTGATCTTATTTCATTATGGTGAAAGTTGGAACCTCTTACGTGCCGATCAACGTCTCATTTTCGCCAAA
AGTTGGCCCAGGGCTTCCCGGTATCAACAGGGACACCAGGATTTATTTATTCTGCGAAGTGATCTTCCGT
CACAGGTATTTATTCGGCGCAAAGTGCGTCGGGTGATGCTGCCAACTTACTGATTTAGTGTATGATGGTG
TTTTTGAGGTGCTCCAGTGGCTTCTGTTTCTATCAGCTGTCCCTCCTGTTCAGCTACTGACGGGGTGGTG
CGTAACGGCAAAAGCACCGCCGGACATCAGCGCTAGCGGAGTGTATACTGGCTTACTATGTTGGCACTGA
TGAGGGTGTCAGTGAAGTGCTTCATGTGGCAGGAGAAAAAAGGCTGCACCGGTGCGTCAGCAGAATATGT
GATACAGGATATATTCCGCTTCCTCGCTCACTGACTCGCTACGCTCGGTCGTTCGACTGCGGCGAGCGGA
AATGGCTTACGAACGGGGCGGAGATTTCCTGGAAGATGCCAGGAAGATACTTAACAGGGAAGTGAGAGGG
CCGCGGCAAAGCCGTTTTTCCATAGGCTCCGCCCCCCTGACAAGCATCACGAAATCTGACGCTCAAATCA
GTGGTGGCGAAACCCGACAGGACTATAAAGATACCAGGCGTTTCCCCCTGGCGGCTCCCTCGTGCGCTCT
CCTGTTCCTGCCTTTCGGTTTACCGGTGTCATTCCGCTGTTATGGCCGCGTTTGTCTCATTCCACGCCTG
ACACTCAGTTCCGGGTAGGCAGTTCGCTCCAAGCTGGACTGTATGCACGAACCCCCCGTTCAGTCCGACC
GCTGCGCCTTATCCGGTAACTATCGTCTTGAGTCCAACCCGGAAAGACATGCAAAAGCACCACTGGCAGC
AGCCACTGGTAATTGATTTAGAGGAGTTAGTCTTGAAGTCATGCGCCGGTTAAGGCTAAACTGAAAGGAC
AAGTTTTGGTGACTGCGCTCCTCCAAGCCAGTTACCTCGGTTCAAAGAGTTGGTAGCTCAGAGAACCTTC
GAAAAACCGCCCTGCAAGGCGGTTTTTTCGTTTTCAGAGCAAGAGATTACGCGCAGACCAAAACGATCTC
AAGAAGATCATCTTATTAATCAGATAAAATATTTCTAGATTTCAGTGCAATTTATCTCTTCAAATGTAGC
ACCTGAAGTCAGCCCCATACGATATAAGTTGTAATTCTCATGTTAGTCATGCCCCGCGCCCACCGGAAGG
AGCTGACTGGGTTGAAGGCTCTCAAGGGCATCGGTCGAGATCCCGGTGCCTAATGAGTGAGCTAACTTAC
ATTAATTGCGTTGCGCTCACTGCCCGCTTTCCAGTCGGGAAACCTGTCGTGCCAGCTGCATTAATGAATC
GGCCAACGCGCGGGGAGAGGCGGTTTGCGTATTGGGCGCCAGGGTGGTTTTTCTTTTCACCAGTGAGACG
GGCAACAGCTGATTGCCCTTCACCGCCTGGCCCTGAGAGAGTTGCAGCAAGCGGTCCACGCTGGTTTGCC
CCAGCAGGCGAAAATCCTGTTTGATGGTGGTTAACGGCGGGATATAACATGAGCTGTCTTCGGTATCGTC
GTATCCCACTACCGAGATGTCCGCACCAACGCGCAGCCCGGACTCGGTAATGGCGCGCATTGCGCCCAGC
GCCATCTGATCGTTGGCAACCAGCATCGCAGTGGGAACGATGCCCTCATTCAGCATTTGCATGGTTTGTT
GAAAACCGGACATGGCACTCCAGTCGCCTTCCCGTTCCGCTATCGGCTGAATTTGATTGCGAGTGAGATA
TTTATGCCAGCCAGCCAGACGCAGACGCGCCGAGACAGAACTTAATGGGCCCGCTAACAGCGCGATTTGC
TGGTGACCCAATGCGACCAGATGCTCCACGCCCAGTCGCGTACCGTCTTCATGGGAGAAAATAATACTGT
TGATGGGTGTCTGGTCAGAGACATCAAGAAATAACGCCGGAACATTAGTGCAGGCAGCTTCCACAGCAAT
GGCATCCTGGTCATCCAGCGGATAGTTAATGATCAGCCCACTGACGCGTTGCGCGAGAAGATTGTGCACC
GCCGCTTTACAGGCTTCGACGCCGCTTCGTTCTACCATCGACACCACCACGCTGGCACCCAGTTGATCGG
CGCGAGATTTAATCGCCGCGACAATTTGCGACGGCGCGTGCAGGGCCAGACTGGAGGTGGCAACGCCAAT
CAGCAACGACTGTTTGCCCGCCAGTTGTTGTGCCACGCGGTTGGGAATGTAATTCAGCTCCGCCATCGCC
GCTTCCACTTTTTCCCGCGTTTTCGCAGAAACGTGGCTGGCCTGGTTCACCACGCGGGAAACGGTCTGAT
AAGAGACACCGGCATACTCTGCGACATCGTATAACGTTACTGGTTTCACATTCACCACCCTGAATTGACT
CTCTTCCGGGCGCTATCATGCCATACCGCGAAAGGTTTTGCGCCATTCGATGGTGTCCGGGATCTCGACG
CTCTCCCTTATGCGACTCCTGCATTAGGAAATTAATACGA
